>Addgene plasmid #247314 | pLN051 | addgene full sequence | sequence record 493817 | Addgene NGS Result
CCACCGCGGTGGCGGCCGCCCCGGCCAGCCTCGCAGAGCAGGATTCCCGTTGAGCACCGCCAGGTGCGAA
TAAGGGACAGTGAAGAAGGAACACCCGCTCGCGGGTGGGCCTACTTCACCTATCCTGCCCGGCTGACGCC
GTTGGATACACCAAGGAAAGTCTACACGAACCCTTTGGCAAAATCCTGTATATCGTGCGAAAAAGGATGG
ATATACCGAAAAAATCGCTATAATGACCCCGAAGCAGGGTTATGCAGCGGAAAAGATCCGTCGACGGCCG
CTCTAGAACTAGTGGATCCAAATAAAACGAAAGGCTCAGTCGAAAGACTGGGCCTTTCGTTTTATCTGTT
GTTTGTCGCATTATACGCAAGGCGACAAGGTGCTGATGCCGCTGGCGATTCAGGTTCATCATGCCGTTTG
TGATGGCTTCCATGTCGGCAGAATGCTTAATGAATTACAACAGTTTTTATATAAGCTTAGGTGCGGCGCC
GACCATGATGGACGAGCTGAAGTCCATCTCGGACTCCTGGCTTTCGCATCACGCCGGCGGCGAAAAGAGC
TTCTCGATGGGGGGCTTTGACCCACGTTATGTGGCCGAGTTCCCCGTCGCGGTTGTTCGCAGTGAAGGCA
AGATCGTCGCCTTCGCCACGCTGTGGACGACGGCCGCCAAGACGGCGTTCTCCATGGACCTGATGCGCTA
CTCTGACGAAGCGCCCAAGAACGTCATGGACTATCTGTTCGTCGAGCTGCTGCAGTGGGGCAAGGACGAG
GGATACAGCGCCTTCGAGTTCGGCGTCGCGCCGCTGGCGGGTCTGCAGGATCGCCCTCTGGCCCCGATCA
TGTCGCGCGTCGGCCGGCTGCTCTACGAGCGCGGCGAGGAGATCTATAACTTCCAGGGTGTGCGTCGCTA
CAAGGACAAGTACGACCCGGTCTGGCAGCCGCGCTACATTGCCGCGCCTCAGAAGTGGGCGATCCCGTTC
CTGCTCGCCGACATCGGGCTGCTGTCGTCCGGTGGGGTCTCCGGCCTGGCGAAACGACCCAAGAAGCTCC
CGGAGAAGGCCGCGACCTAGTAGCGCGTCTGGTTACCCGTCTGGACGCCGAGCAGGTTCACCAGATGCAC
CAGCATCAGCATCAGTCCGACCACGCAGATCATCATCATCGGCCGCCAAGGGATCAGCCGCGGGCCCTTG
AGAATATTGATCGGACGCGCGCCCAGCCAGCCGAAGAGCACGGCGAGGATCAGGAACAGGATCGCGGCGG
CGGCGGTGACGGGCAGGTCCATGCGCGCTTCTAGGCCTGCGACAATCCGCCTGGCAAATGGTTAACCAGT
GTTAACCCTCTTGCTTTTGAACCGCGCTACAGAGTGATGGGACTCTGTCCTGATTCCTCCACAGTGAATC
GCACAGCCACTACATCTGGCGTTTTCGTCGCGTTTACACCCTAGGAATCGGTGACTAGCGTTTTCCCCAG
GTGCGGGGAGATCGATTCGCATGACGGCGGCTTCGCCATGGAGCGTTAAGGGGATTGACCCCAAGGCACG
GGAGGTCGCGAAAGACCTCGCGCGTCGCTCCGGCATGACTTTGGGTGAATGGCTGAACCGAATGATCATC
GAAGGCGATGGTCAGACCGCTGATCCGCGTCTCGCGGGGGACGATGTCCCCAACCGCGCCTATCTCGAGA
TTGTCAAAGATGATGCGCCGCCGCGCATCGAGATCGCCGAGCATCCGGCAGATGAGGTTGGTCGCGTCGC
GCTGGCGCTGGATCGCCTGACCCAACGCATTGAAGCCGCCGAGGGGCGCAACGCCGCCGCCATCACCGGC
ATCGATCACTCCGTCCGTGACGCCCTGACGCGTCTGGGCGCATCCGAACGTGAGCAGATCGCCGTCGCCG
CCCGGTTCGAGGGCGCTGTCGACGAACTGAAGACCGAGCAGGCTCGGGCCACCGAACGTCTGCGCCGGAT
CGAGAGCGAGGCGGCGGGTCCGCGCTCGGCCGAGGCGTTGCGCGCGCTTGAAGGCGCCTTGGGCAAGGTC
GCCGGACACCTTTACGAAGGCGAGGCGCGGACGCGCGAGGCGATCGCGACCCTGGAAGCCAAGCTGAACC
AGCAGAGCTCGGGCGATCCCAGCGCGCTGGTCGAGGCTGTGGTCGCGCGACTGGGCGAACGCCTCGAAGC
CGCCGAAACCCGCACCAGCGACGCGCTGCGCGAACTGGGCGCGTCGTTCCAGGCCCTGGATCAGCGCTTG
GGCGCCGTCGAGACTGCCAATCCCGCCACGGGCGTTCAGGAGGGCCTGGACAGCCTGGCCGCCACCCTCA
CGCAGAAGATGGAAGCCGCTCGCCTGGAGATGGCGGCCAAGCTTCGCGAAAGCGCCGACGGACGTTTCGA
TCGCATGGAGCGCAAGCTCGGCGAGATGGCGGCCCACGTGCAGGCGGCCGAACAGCGCTCGGCCCAGGCC
ATTGAGCGTATGGGCCGCGAGATTGTCGGTGTCGCTGATGCGTTCAATCGCCGCGTCCACGCCGCCGAGA
GCCGTAACGCCAGCGCTATCGAGCAGGTCGGTGGCGAGGTTGCGCGGATCGCCGCCAGCGTCGAGCACAA
GCTCAATCGCGCCGATAGCGTTCAAGCCCAGGCCCTTGAAAAGCTGGGCGGCGAGATCGCCCGGATCACC
GAGAAGCTGGCCGAGCGGATCGGCAGCGCCGAGCGACGCAACGCCCTGGCCATCGACGATGTCGGCGAAC
AGGTCGCCCGCGTCACAGAGCGCCTGAACCAACGCCACGAACGTTCCAGCCAGGAACTGGTCGACCGCAT
CCGCCAGAGCGAAGAGCGCACGCTCCGCATGCTGGAAGAAGCGCGCGAGAAGATCGACAGCCGTCTGTCC
GAGGCGCAGCGGAAGCTGGAAGCTGCGCCGCCGTCGCCGCCGCCCGCGCAGGCTCCGGCGCCGGTTGCGA
CTGCTCAGCGTCCGGTTCCGCCGGCGGCTTCGCCCTTCGAGGACAACTATTTCAGCCAGGCCGCCTCGTT
CAGCACGTCTGAGGATGAGGCTGACGCGTTTGATGCGCCGCCTGCGCCGGCCCGTAGCTTCGAGGTGGCG
GAGTTCCCGGCTGCGGAGCCGGAAGAACCGGCCTTCGCACACGATGACTACGCGATCGCCGATGGCTTCG
AGCCGGAAAGCCCGCGCTATGAAGTCGAGCCTGAGGTCTCCGACTTCGCGCCCGCCGAGCCGTCGCGTCC
GATGTCGACCCGCGATATCATCGAGCAGGCCCGCGCCGCCGCGCGCGCCGCCGCCGCCTCGGAAGGCAAG
GGCGGCAAGGCCAAGTCGGCGAAGAAGGAAAAGGCTTCCAAGGCCAGCGGCTCGCTGTTCAGCGGCTTTG
GCGGTTTCTCGACCAAGAAGTCGAAGGCGCGCTTGGGCGCGACCGTGACGACGGCCCTCGTTGTCTTCGC
CGCCGCCGGCGCGCTCGGGGCCGGCGTGGGCGGCCTGCTGCTGCTGAACACCGACGACGGCAACAACTCG
CCCAGCCGCGTCGCCCAGGCGATCGCTGGTCGCAAGGCCGATGTCGAGGTGAATGGTCCCGAGGCTGACA
CGACCCCCGGCGCGCCGCGCGCCGCCGTCGCGCTGACGACGGGCAAGGTCGTCCCAGCCGAGGTCGAGGC
CCCTGCAGCCCCGCCGACCAACGAAGCCAAGGCCCTGTTCGAGGACGCGGTCCGTAAGATCGAGTCGGGG
GACCGCTCGGGCGTCGAGTTGCTGAAGCGCGCCGCCAATGGCGGCTACCCGGCCGCGCAGTTCTACCTCT
CGAAGATGTACGAGGGCGGCAAGAACGGCGTGAAGGTCGATATGGCCGAAGCGCGCCGCTGGAGTGAGCG
CGCCGCCAACGGTGGCGATCCGCGGGCCATGCACAACCTGGCCCTCTACTACTTCAAGGGCGAGGGCGGT
CCGCGCAATTCGACGACGGCCGCCAGCTGGTTCCGCAAGGCCGCCGACATGGGCCTGGTCGACAGCCAGT
TCAACCTGGCTCAGCTCTACGAAAGCGGACTGGGCGTCAGCCAGAATCCGGCCGAAGCCTACAAATGGTA
TGTGATCGCCGGCCGCGCTGGGGATTCGACCGCGCGGGGCCGCGCCACGGCGCTGCGCTCGCAGCTGACC
GCAGAGGCCCAGCAGACCGCTGACCGCTCGGCCTTGGCCTTCCGTCCGCAGACTCAGGTCCAGACCGCCA
GTCTGTCGTCCGCTGCGCCGGCCGCCGCAAACGCCAACCTTGGCGTTGCGCAGCGTGTCCTGTCGCAGCT
GGGCTATTACCAGGGGCCGCGCGACGGTGTCTCGTCGCCCGCCCTGCGCATGGCGATCGCGGCCTATCAG
CGTGATCAGGGTCTGCCCCCCACCGGATCGGTGGACGCCGAGACCCTCAATCGCCTGTCGGTCTACGCGC
GCTAAACGCCTCGCGACCTCGCGCTTTGCCGGGAAGGGGCCTTAATTAATATGCATGGTACCTTAAGATC
TCGAGCTCCGGAGAATTCGAACGTTACGCGTACCGGTGCTAGCTGCAGCCCGGGGGATCCACTAGTTCTA
GAGCGGCCATTCACTGGCCGTCGTTTTACAACGTCGTGACTGGGAAAACCCTGGCGTTACCCAACTTAAT
CGCCTTGCAGCACATCCCCCTTTCGCCAGCGGTATCAGCTCACTCAAAGGCGGTAATACGGTTATCCACA
GAATCAGGGGATAACGCAGGAAAGAACATGTGAGCAAAAGGCCAGCAAAAGGCCAGGAACCGTAAAAAGG
CCGCGTTGCTGGCGTTTTTCCATAGGCTCCGCCCCCCTGACGAGCATCACAAAAATCGACGCTCAAGTCA
GAGGTGGCGAAACCCGACAGGACTATAAAGATACCAGGCGTTTCCCCCTGGAAGCTCCCTCGTGCGCTCT
CCTGTTCCGACCCTGCCGCTTACCGGATACCTGTCCGCCTTTCTCCCTTCGGGAAGCGTGGCGCTTTCTC
ATAGCTCACGCTGTAGGTATCTCAGTTCGGTGTAGGTCGTTCGCTCCAAGCTGGGCTGTGTGCACGAACC
CCCCGTTCAGCCCGACCGCTGCGCCTTATCCGGTAACTATCGTCTTGAGTCCAACCCGGTAAGACACGAC
TTATCGCCACTGGCAGCAGCCACTGGTAACAGGATTAGCAGAGCGAGGTATGTAGGCGGTGCTACAGAGT
TCTTGAAGTGGTGGCCTAACTACGGCTACACTAGAAGAACAGTATTTGGTATCTGCGCTCTGCTGAAGCC
AGTTACCTTCGGAAAAAGAGTTGGTAGCTCTTGATCCGGCAAACAAACCACCGCTGGTAGCGGTGGTTTT
TTTGTTTGCAAGCAGCAGATTACGCGCAGAAAAAAAGGATCTCAAGAAGATCCTTTGATCTTTTCTACGG
GGTCTGACGCTCAGTGGAACGAAAACTCACGTTAAGGGATTTTGGTCATGAGATTATCAAAAAGGATCTT
CACCTAGATCCTTTTAGGGGGGGGGGGGCGCTGAGGTCTGCCTCGTGAAGAAGGTGTTGCTGACTCATAC
CAGGCCTGAATCGCCCCATCATCCAGCCAGAAAGTGAGGGAGCCACGGTTGATGAGAGCTTTGTTGTAGG
TGGACCAGTTGGTGATTTTGAACTTTTGCTTTGCCACGGAACGGTCTGCGTTGTCGGGAAGATGCGTGAT
CTGATCCTTCAACTCAGCAAAAGTTCGATTTATTCAACAAAGCCGCCGTCCCGTCAAGTCAGCGTAATGC
TCTGCCAGTGTTACAACCAATTAACCAATTCTGATTAGAAAAACTCATCGAGCATCAAATGAAACTGCAA
TTTATTCATATCAGGATTATCAATACCATATTTTTGAAAAAGCCGTTTCTGTAATGAAGGAGAAAACTCA
CCGAGGCAGTTCCATAGGATGGCAAGATCCTGGTATCGGTCTGCGATTCCGACTCGTCCAACATCAATAC
AACCTATTAATTTCCCCTCGTCAAAAATAAGGTTATCAAGTGAGAAATCACCATGAGTGACGACTGAATC
CGGTGAGAATGGCAAAAGCTTATGCATTTCTTTCCAGACTTGTTCAACAGGCCAGCCATTACGCTCGTCA
TCAAAATCACTCGCATCAACCAAACCGTTATTCATTCGTGATTGCGCCTGAGCGAGACGAAATACGCGAT
CGCTGTTAAAAGGACAATTACAAACAGGAATCGAATGCAACCGGCGCAGGAACACTGCCAGCGCATCAAC
AATATTTTCACCTGAATCAGGATATTCTTCTAATACCTGGAATGCTGTTTTCCCGGGGATCGCAGTGGTG
AGTAACCATGCATCATCAGGAGTACGGATAAAATGCTTGATGGTCGGAAGAGGCATAAATTCCGTCAGCC
AGTTTAGTCTGACCATCTCATCTGTAACATCATTGGCAACGCTACCTTTGCCATGTTTCAGAAACAACTC
TGGCGCATCGGGCTTCCCATACAATCGATAGATTGTCGCACCTGATTGCCCGACATTATCGCGAGCCCAT
TTATACCCATATAAATCAGCATCCATGTTGGAATTTAATCGCGGCCTCGAGCAAGACGTTTCCCGTTGAA
TATGGCTCATAACACCCCTTGTATTACTGTTTATGTAAGCAGACAGTTTTATTGTTCATGATGATATATT
TTTATCTTGTGCAATGTAACATCAGAGATTTTGAGACACAACGTGGCTTTCCCCCCCCCCCC
Features (pLannotate 1.2.2; 11 found; start..end, strand, type, name):
      1..19      +  misc_feature   MCS (fragment): pBluescript multiple cloning site
     21..130     -  oriT           oriT: incP origin of transfer
    275..299     +  misc_feature   MCS (fragment): pBluescript multiple cloning site
    299..345     +  terminator     rrnB T1 terminator: transcription terminator T1 from the E. coli rrnB gene
    360..464     +  CDS            CmR (fragment): chloramphenicol acetyltransferase; cat; confers resistance to chloramphenicol
   1491..4412    +  CDS            podJ: PODJ_CAUVC - Experimental evidence at protein level: Swiss-Prot protein existence level 1. PodJL provides the positional information for the localization of several polar organelles (pili, adhesive holdfast and chemotactic apparatus) by recruiting structural (CpaE) and regulatory (PleC) proteins to a specific cell pole. From Caulobacter vibrioides (strain ATCC 19089 / CB15) (Caulobacter crescentus).
   4523..4558    -  misc_feature   MCS (fragment): pBluescript multiple cloning site
   4559..4650    +  CDS            lacZα (fragment): LacZα fragment of β-galactosidase; lacZ fragment
   4777..5365    -  rep_origin     ori: high-copy-number ColE1/pMB1/pBR322/pUC origin of replication
   5488..5634    -  CDS            TRA2_ECOLX (fragment): Protein predicted: Swiss-Prot protein existence level 4. Required for transposition of transposon Tn903. From Escherichia coli.
   5775..6590    -  CDS            KanR: aminoglycoside phosphotransferase; aph(3')-Ia; confers resistance to kanamycin in bacteria or G418 (Geneticin®) in eukaryotes
