[The description below was written by a language model from this plasmid's Addgene catalogue record and pLannotate feature annotations shown in this document.]
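Description:
pLN051 is a bacterial expression plasmid built on the pXYFPN backbone (the depositor's shorthand is pXYFPN-2-PPodJ-PodJ) that carries the Caulobacter crescentus polarity scaffold gene podJ under its own promoter, PPodJ. The purpose field spells the protein "PopJ", but the insert name, gene identifier and sequence annotation all point to PodJ, so this appears to be a typographical slip. In the 6.7 kb sequenced record, the podJ coding sequence spans about 2.9 kb. It is preceded by roughly a kilobase of unannotated sequence, which is where the native promoter region would be expected, although the feature table does not label it. Despite the backbone name, no fluorescent protein coding sequence is annotated, and the record lists no tag, so the construct appears to encode untagged PodJ.

The plasmid is maintained in E. coli through a high-copy ColE1/pUC-type origin and selected with kanamycin via an aph(3')-Ia resistance gene, which is flanked by a Tn903 remnant. An incP oriT allows the plasmid to be mobilised by conjugation from E. coli into other bacteria such as Caulobacter. An rrnB T1 terminator lies upstream of the insert region and helps shield it from read-through transcription. The short chloramphenicol acetyltransferase, lacZα and pBluescript polylinker fragments are backbone remnants with no evident function.

PodJ recruits structural and regulatory factors such as CpaE and PleC to a specific cell pole, positioning pili, holdfast and chemotaxis machinery. Expressing it from its own promoter suits complementation or native-level expression experiments in studies of scaffold interactions and cell polarity development in Caulobacter, which is the subject of the associated publication. The record does not state the exact experimental use or whether the plasmid integrates into the host chromosome.
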