Addgene plasmid #247314: pLN051
Purpose: Expression of PopJ under the control of the PodJ promoter (KanR)
Depositing lab: Wei Zhao. Depositing organization: Shenzhen Institute of Advanced Technology (SIAT), Chinese Academy of Sciences. Publication: Scaffold-Scaffold Interaction Facilitates Cell Polarity Development in Caulobacter crescentus. Lu N, Duvall SW, Zhao G, Kowallis KA, Zhang C, Tan W, Sun J, Petitjean HN, Tomares DT, Zhao GP, Childers WS, Zhao W. mBio. 2023 Apr 25;14(2):e0321822. doi: 10.1128/mbio.03218-22. Epub 2023 Mar 27. PubMed 36971555.
Backbone
  Vector backbone: pXYFPN
  Vector type: Bacterial Expression
Growth in bacteria
  Bacterial resistance: Kanamycin, 50 μg/mL
  Growth temperature: 37°C
  Growth strain: DH5alpha
  Copy number: Unknown
Gene/Insert
  Gene/Insert name: PodJ
  Species: Caulobacter crescentus
  Entrez Gene: podJ (a.k.a. CCNA_02125)
  Promoter: PPodJ
  Cloning method: Gibson Cloning
  Sequencing primers: 5′ ccagatgcaccagcatcag; 3′ ctttcgccagcggtatcag
Terms and licenses: Academic/Nonprofit Terms; Industry Terms: Not Available to Industry
Depositor comments: pXYFPN-2-PPodJ-PodJ
How to cite: pLN051 was a gift from Wei Zhao (Addgene plasmid # 247314 ; http://n2t.net/addgene:247314 ; RRID:Addgene_247314)
